>Addgene plasmid #215124 | AcGFP-PMS2 | addgene full sequence | sequence record 426792 | Addgene NGS Result
TCCGCGTTACATAACTTACGGTAAATGGCCCGCCTGGCTGACCGCCCAACGACCCCCGCCCATTGACGTC
AATAATGACGTATGTTCCCATAGTAACGCCAATAGGGACTTTCCATTGACGTCAATGGGTGGAGTATTTA
CGGTAAACTGCCCACTTGGCAGTACATCAAGTGTATCATATGCCAAGTACGCCCCCTATTGACGTCAATG
ACGGTAAATGGCCCGCCTGGCATTATGCCCAGTACATGACCTTATGGGACTTTCCTACTTGGCAGTACAT
CTACGTATTAGTCATCGCTATTACCATGGTGATGCGGTTTTGGCAGTACATCAATGGGCGTGGATAGCGG
TTTGACTCACGGGGATTTCCAAGTCTCCACCCCATTGACGTCAATGGGAGTTTGTTTTGGCACCAAAATC
AACGGGACTTTCCAAAATGTCGTAACAACTCCGCCCCATTGACGCAAATGGGCGGTAGGCGTGTACGGTG
GGAGGTCTATATAAGCAGAGCTCAATAAAAGAGCCCACAACCCCTCACTCGGCGCGCCAGTCTTCCGATA
GACTGCGTCGCCCGGGTACCCGTATTCCCAATAAAGCCTCTTGCTGTTTGCATCCGAATCGTGGTCTCGC
TGTTCCTTGGGAGGGTCTCCTCTGAGTGATTGACTACCCACGACGGGGGTCTTTCATTTGGGGGCTCGTC
CGGGATTTGGAGACCCCTGCCCAGGGACCACCGACCCACCACCGGGAGGTAAGCTGGCCAGCAACTTATC
TGTGTCTGTCCGATTGTCTAGTGTCTATGTTTGATGTTATGCGCCTGCGTCTGTACTAGTTAGCTAACTA
GCTCTGTATCTGGCGGACCCGTGGTGGAACTGACGAGTTCTGAACACCCGGCCGCAACCCTGGGAGACGT
CCCAGGGACTTTGGGGGCCGTTTTTGTGGCCCGACCTGAGGAAGGGAGTCGATGTGGAATCCGACCCCGT
CAGGATATGTGGTTCTGGTAGGAGACGAGAACCTAAAACAGTTCCCGCCTCCGTCTGAATTTTTGCTTTC
GGTTTGGAACCGAAGCCGCGCGTCTTGTCTGCTGCAGCGCTGCAGCATCGTTCTGTGTTGTCTCTGTCTG
ACTGTGTTTCTGTATTTGTCTGAAAATTAGGGCCAGACTGTTACCACTCCCTTAAGTTTGACCTTAGGTC
ACTGGAAAGATGTCGAGCGGATCGCTCACAACCAGTCGGTAGATGTCAAGAAGAGACGTTGGGTTACCTT
CTGCTCTGCAGAATGGCCAACCTTTAACGTCGGATGGCCGCGAGACGGCACCTTTAACCGAGACCTCATC
ACCCAGGTTAAGATCAAGGTCTTTTCACCTGGCCCGCATGGACACCCAGACCAGGTCCCCTACATCGTGA
CCTGGGAAGCCTTGGCTTTTGACCCCCCTCCCTGGGTCAAGCCCTTTGTACACCCTAAGCCTCCGCCTCC
TCTTCCTCCATCCGCCCCGTCTCTCCCCCTTGAACCTCCTCGTTCGACCCCGCCTCGATCCTCCCTTTAT
CCAGCCCTCACTCCTTCTCTAGGCGCCGGAATTGAAGATCATAGTTATTAATAGTAATCAATTACGGGGT
CATTAGTTCATAGCCCATATATGGAGTTCCGCGTTACATAACTTACGGTAAATGGCCCGCCTGGCTGACC
GCCCAACGACCCCCGCCCATTGACGTCAATAATGACGTATGTTCCCATAGTAACGCCAATAGGGACTTTC
CATTGACGTCAATGGGTGGAGTATTTACGGTAAACTGCCCACTTGGCAGTACATCAAGTGTATCATATGC
CAAGTACGCCCCCTATTGACGTCAATGACGGTAAATGGCCCGCCTGGCATTATGCCCAGTACATGACCTT
ATGGGACTTTCCTACTTGGCAGTACATCTACGTATTAGTCATCGCTATTACCATGGTGATGCGGTTTTGG
CAGTACATCAATGGGCGTGGATAGCGGTTTGACTCACGGGGATTTCCAAGTCTCCACCCCATTGACGTCA
ATGGGAGTTTGTTTTGGCACCAAAATCAACGGGACTTTCCAAAATGTCGTAACAACTCCGCCCCATTGAC
GCAAATGGGCGGTAGGCGTGTACGGTGGGAGGTCTATATAAGCAGAGCTGGTTTAGTGAACCGTCAGATC
CGCTAGCGCTACCGGTCGCCACCATGGTGAGCAAGGGCGCCGAGCTGTTCACCGGCATCGTGCCCATCCT
GATCGAGCTGAATGGCGATGTGAATGGCCACAAGTTCAGCGTGAGCGGCGAGGGCGAGGGCGATGCCACC
TACGGCAAGCTGACCCTGAAGTTCATCTGCACCACCGGCAAGCTGCCTGTGCCCTGGCCCACCCTGGTGA
CCACCCTGAGCTACGGCGTGCAGTGCTTCTCACGCTACCCCGATCACATGAAGCAGCACGACTTCTTCAA
GAGCGCCATGCCTGAGGGCTACATCCAGGAGCGCACCATCTTCTTCGAGGATGACGGCAACTACAAGTCG
CGCGCCGAGGTGAAGTTCGAGGGCGATACCCTGGTGAATCGCATCGAGCTGACCGGCACCGATTTCAAGG
AGGATGGCAACATCCTGGGCAATAAGATGGAGTACAACTACAACGCCCACAATGTGTACATCATGACCGA
CAAGGCCAAGAATGGCATCAAGGTGAACTTCAAGATCCGCCACAACATCGAGGATGGCAGCGTGCAGCTG
GCCGACCACTACCAGCAGAATACCCCCATCGGCGATGGCCCTGTGCTGCTGCCCGATAACCACTACCTGT
CCACCCAGAGCGCCCTGTCCAAGGACCCCAACGAGAAGCGCGATCACATGATCTACTTCGGCTTCGTGAC
CGCCGCCGCCATCACCCACGGCATGGATGAGCTGTACAAGTCCGGACTCAGATCCGGAGGCGGAGGAAGC
GAGCGAGCTGAGAGCTCGAGTACAGAACCTGCTAAGGCCATCAAACCTATTGATCGGAAGTCAGTCCATC
AGATTTGCTCTGGGCAGGTGGTACTGAGTCTAAGCACTGCGGTAAAGGAGTTAGTAGAAAACAGTCTGGA
TGCTGGTGCCACTAATATTGATCTAAAGCTTAAGGACTATGGAGTGGATCTTATTGAAGTTTCAGACAAT
GGATGTGGGGTAGAAGAAGAAAACTTCGAAGGCTTAACTCTGAAACATCACACATCTAAGATTCAAGAGT
TTGCCGACCTAACTCAGGTTGAAACTTTTGGCTTTCGGGGGGAAGCTCTGAGCTCACTTTGTGCACTGAG
CGATGTCACCATTTCTACCTGCCACGCATCGGCGAAGGTTGGAACTCGACTGATGTTTGATCACAATGGG
AAAATTATCCAGAAAACCCCCTACCCCCGCCCCAGAGGGACCACAGTCAGCGTGCAGCAGTTATTTTCCA
CACTACCTGTGCGCCATAAGGAATTTCAAAGGAATATTAAGAAGGAGTATGCCAAAATGGTCCAGGTCTT
ACATGCATACTGTATCATTTCAGCAGGCATCCGTGTAAGTTGCACCAATCAGCTTGGACAAGGAAAACGA
CAGCCTGTGGTATGCACAGGTGGAAGCCCCAGCATAAAGGAAAATATCGGCTCTGTGTTTGGGCAGAAGC
AGTTGCAAAGCCTCATTCCTTTTGTTCAGCTGCCCCCTAGTGACTCCGTGTGTGAAGAGTACGGTTTGAG
CTGTTCGGATGCTCTGCATAATCTTTTTTACATCTCAGGTTTCATTTCACAATGCACGCATGGAGTTGGA
AGGAGTTCAACAGACAGACAGTTTTTCTTTATCAACCGGCGGCCTTGTGACCCAGCAAAGGTCTGCAGAC
TCGTGAATGAGGTCTACCACATGTATAATCGACACCAGTATCCATTTGTTGTTCTTAACATTTCTGTTGA
TTCAGAATGCGTTGATATCAATGTTACTCCAGATAAAAGGCAAATTTTGCTACAAGAGGAAAAGCTTTTG
TTGGCAGTTTTAAAGACCTCTTTGATAGGAATGTTTGATAGTGATGTCAACAAGCTAAATGTCAGTCAGC
AGCCACTGCTGGATGTTGAAGGTAACTTAATAAAAATGCATGCAGCGGATTTGGAAAAGCCCATGGTAGA
AAAGCAGGATCAATCCCCTTCATTAAGGACTGGAGAAGAAAAAAAAGACGTGTCCATTTCCAGACTGCGA
GAGGCCTTTTCTCTTCGTCACACAACAGAGAACAAGCCTCACAGCCCAAAGACTCCAGAACCAAGAAGGA
GCCCTCTAGGACAGAAAAGGGGTATGCTGTCTTCTAGCACTTCAGGTGCCATCTCTGACAAAGGCGTCCT
GAGATCTCAGAAAGAGGCAGTGAGTTCCAGTCACGGACCCAGTGACCCTACGGACAGAGCGGAGGTGGAG
AAGGACTCGGGGCACGGCAGCACTTCCGTGGATTCTGAGGGGTTCAGCATCCCAGACACGGGCAGTCACT
GCAGCAGCGAGTATGCGGCCAGCTCCCCAGGGGACAGGGGCTCGCAGGAACATGTGGACTCTCAGGAGAA
AGCGCCTGAAACTGACGACTCTTTTTCAGATGTGGACTGCCATTCAAACCAGGAAGATACCGGATGTAAA
TTTCGAGTTTTGCCTCAGCCAACTAATCTCGCAACCCCAAACACAAAGCGTTTTAAAAAAGAAGAAATTC
TTTCCAGTTCTGACATTTGTCAAAAGTTAGTAAATACTCAGGACATGTCAGCCTCTCAGGTTGATGTAGC
TGTGAAAATTAATAAGAAAGTTGTGCCCCTGGACTTTTCTATGAGTTCTTTAGCTAAACGAATAAAGCAG
TTACATCATGAAGCACAGCAAAGTGAAGGGGAACAGAATTACAGGAAGTTTAGGGCAAAGATTTGTCCTG
GAGAAAATCAAGCAGCCGAAGATGAACTAAGAAAAGAGATAAGTAAAACGATGTTTGCAGAAATGGAAAT
CATTGGTCAGTTTAACCTGGGATTTATAATAACCAAACTGAATGAGGATATCTTCATAGTGGACCAGCAT
GCCACGGACGAGAAGTATAACTTCGAGATGCTGCAGCAGCACACCGTGCTCCAGGGGCAGAGGCTCATAG
CACCTCAGACTCTCAACTTAACTGCTGTTAATGAAGCTGTTCTGATAGAAAATCTGGAAATATTTAGAAA
GAATGGCTTTGATTTTGTTATCGATGAAAATGCTCCAGTCACTGAAAGGGCTAAACTGATTTCCTTGCCA
ACTAGTAAAAACTGGACCTTCGGACCCCAGGACGTCGATGAACTGATCTTCATGCTGAGCGACAGCCCTG
GGGTCATGTGCCGGCCTTCCCGAGTCAAGCAGATGTTTGCCTCCAGAGCCTGCCGGAAGTCGGTGATGAT
TGGGACTGCTCTCAACACAAGCGAGATGAAGAAACTGATCACCCACATGGGGGAGATGGACCACCCCTGG
AACTGTCCCCATGGAAGGCCAACCATGAGACACATCGCCAACCTGGGTGTCATTTCTCAGAACTGAGTCG
ACGGTACCGCGGGCCCGGGATCCACCGGATCTAGATAACTGATCATAATTCTACCGGGTAGGGGAGGCGC
TTTTCCCAAGGCAGTCTGGAGCATGCGCTTTAGCAGCCCCGCTGGGCACTTGGCGCTACACAAGTGGCCT
CTGGCCTCGCACACATTCCACATCCACCGGTAGGCGCCAACCGGCTCCGTTCTTTGGTGGCCCCTTCGCG
CCACCTTCTACTCCTCCCCTAGTCAGGAAGTTCCCCCCCGCCCCGCAGCTCGCGTCGTGCAGGACGTGAC
AAATGGAAGTAGCACGTCTCACTAGTCTCGTGCAGATGGACAGCACCGCTGAGCAATGGAAGCGGGTAGG
CCTTTGGGGCAGCGGCCAATAGCAGCTTTGCTCCTTCGCTTTCTGGGCTCAGAGGCTGGGAAGGGGTGGG
TCCGGGGGCGGGCTCAGGGGCGGGCTCAGGGGCGGGGCGGGCGCCCGAAGGTCCTCCGGAGGCCCGGCAT
TCTGCACGCTTCAAAAGCGCACGTCTGCCGCGCTGTTCTCCTCTTCCTCATCTCCGGGCCTTTCGACCTG
CAGCCCAAGCTTACCATGACCGAGTACAAGCCCACGGTGCGCCTCGCCACCCGCGACGACGTCCCCAGGG
CCGTACGCACCCTCGCCGCCGCGTTCGCCGACTACCCCGCCACGCGCCACACCGTCGATCCGGACCGCCA
CATCGAGCGGGTCACCGAGCTGCAAGAACTCTTCCTCACGCGCGTCGGGCTCGACATCGGCAAGGTGTGG
GTCGCGGACGACGGCGCCGCGGTGGCGGTCTGGACCACGCCGGAGAGCGTCGAAGCGGGGGCGGTGTTCG
CCGAGATCGGCCCGCGCATGGCCGAGTTGAGCGGTTCCCGGCTGGCCGCGCAGCAACAGATGGAAGGCCT
CCTGGCGCCGCACCGGCCCAAGGAGCCCGCGTGGTTCCTGGCCACCGTCGGCGTCTCGCCCGACCACCAG
GGCAAGGGTCTGGGCAGCGCCGTCGTGCTCCCCGGAGTGGAGGCGGCCGAGCGCGCCGGGGTGCCCGCCT
TCCTGGAGACCTCCGCGCCCCGCAACCTCCCCTTCTACGAGCGGCTCGGCTTCACCGTCACCGCCGACGT
CGAGGTGCCCGAAGGACCGCGCACCTGGTGCATGACCCGCAAGCCCGGTGCCTGACGCCCGCCCCACGAC
CCGCAGCGCCCGACCGAAAGGAGCGCACGACCCCATGCATCGGCGTCTCGATCGAGATATCAGTGGTCCA
GGCTCTAGTTTTGACTCAACAATATCACCAGCTGAAGCCTATAGAGTACGAGCCATAGATAAAATAAAAG
ATTTTATTTAGTCTCCAGAAAAAGGGGGGAATGAAAGACCCCACCTGTAGGTTTGGCAAGCTACTAGCTT
AAGTAACGCCATTTTGCAAGGCATGGAAAAATACATAACTGAGAATAGAGAAGTTCAGATCAAGGTCAGG
AACAGATGGAACAGGGTCGATCGACCCTAGAGAACCATCAGATGTTTCCAGGGTGCCCCAAGGACCTGAA
ATGACCCTGTGCCTTATTTGAACTAACCAATCAGTTCGCTTCTCGCTTCTGTTCGCGCGCTTCTGCTCCC
CGAGCTCAATAAAAGAGCCCACAACCCCTCACTCGGGGCGCCAGTCCTCCGATTGACTGAGTCGCCCGGG
TACCCGTGTATCCAATAAACCCTCTTGCAGTTGCATCCGACTTGTGGTCTCGCTGTTCCTTGGGAGGGTC
TCCTCTGAGTGATTGACTACCCGTCAGCGGGGGTCTTTCATTTGGGGGCTCGTCCGGGATCGGGAGACCC
CTGCCCAGGGACCACCGACCCACCACCGGGAGGTAAGCTGGCTGCCTCGCGCGTTTCGGTGATGACGGTG
AAAACCTCTGACACATGCAGCTCCCGGAGACGGTCACAGCTTGTCTGTAAGCGGATGCCGGGAGCAGACA
AGCCCGTCAGGGCGCGTCAGCGGGTGTTGGCGGGTGTCGGGGCGCAGCCATGACCCAGTCACGTAGCGAT
AGCGGAGTGTAGATCCGGCTGTGGAATGTGTGTCAGTTAGGGTGTGGAAAGTCCCCAGGCTCCCCAGCAG
GCAGAAGTATGCAAAGCATGCATCTCAATTAGTCAGCAACCAGGTGTGGAAAGTCCCCAGGCTCCCCAGC
AGGCAGAAGTATGCAAAGCATGCATCTCAATTAGTCAGCAACCATAGTCCCGCCCCTAACTCCGCCCATC
CCGCCCCTAACTCCGCCCAGTTCCGCCCATTCTCCGCCCCATGGCTGACTAATTTTTTTTATTTATGCAG
AGGCCGAGGCCGCCTCGGCCTCTGAGCTATTCCAGAAGTAGTGAGGAGGCTTTTTTGGAGGCCTAGGCTT
TTGCAAAAAGCTTACTGGCTTAACTATGCGGCATCAGAGCAGATTGTACTGAGAGTGCACCATATGCGGT
GTGAAATACCGCACAGATGCGTAAGGAGAAAATACCGCATCAGGCGCTCTTCCGCTTCCTCGCTCACTGA
CTCGCTGCGCTCGGTCGTTCGGCTGCGGCGAGCGGTATCAGCTCACTCAAAGGCGGTAATACGGTTATCC
ACAGAATCAGGGGATAACGCAGGAAAGAACATGTGAGCAAAAGGCCAGCAAAAGGCCAGGAACCGTAAAA
AGGCCGCGTTGCTGGCGTTTTTCCATAGGCTCCGCCCCCCTGACGAGCATCACAAAAATCGACGCTCAAG
TCAGAGGTGGCGAAACCCGACAGGACTATAAAGATACCAGGCGTTTCCCCCTGGAAGCTCCCTCGTGCGC
TCTCCTGTTCCGACCCTGCCGCTTACCGGATACCTGTCCGCCTTTCTCCCTTCGGGAAGCGTGGCGCTTT
CTCATAGCTCACGCTGTAGGTATCTCAGTTCGGTGTAGGTCGTTCGCTCCAAGCTGGGCTGTGTGCACGA
ACCCCCCGTTCAGCCCGACCGCTGCGCCTTATCCGGTAACTATCGTCTTGAGTCCAACCCGGTAAGACAC
GACTTATCGCCACTGGCAGCAGCCACTGGTAACAGGATTAGCAGAGCGAGGTATGTAGGCGGTGCTACAG
AGTTCTTGAAGTGGTGGCCTAACTACGGCTACACTAGAAGGACAGTATTTGGTATCTGCGCTCTGCTGAA
GCCAGTTACCTTCGGAAAAAGAGTTGGTAGCTCTTGATCCGGCAAACAAACCACCGCTGGTAGCGGTGGT
TTTTTTGTTTGCAAGCAGCAGATTACGCGCAGAAAAAAAGGATCTCAAGAAGATCCTTTGATCTTTTCTA
CGGGGTCTGACGCTCAGTGGAACGAAAACTCACGTTAAGGGATTTTGGTCATGAGATTATCAAAAAGGAT
CTTCACCTAGATCCTTTTAAATTAAAAATGAAGTTTTAAATCAATCTAAAGTATATATGAGTAAACTTGG
TCTGACAGTTACCAATGCTTAATCAGTGAGGCACCTATCTCAGCGATCTGTCTATTTCGTTCATCCATAG
TTGCCTGACTCCCCGTCGTGTAGATAACTACGATACGGGAGGGCTTACCATCTGGCCCCAGTGCTGCAAT
GATACCGCGAGACCCACGCTCACCGGCTCCAGATTTATCAGCAATAAACCAGCCAGCCGGAAGGGCCGAG
CGCAGAAGTGGTCCTGCAACTTTATCCGCCTCCATCCAGTCTATTAATTGTTGCCGGGAAGCTAGAGTAA
GTAGTTCGCCAGTTAATAGTTTGCGCAACGTTGTTGCCATTGCTGCAGGCATCGTGGTGTCACGCTCGTC
GTTTGGTATGGCTTCATTCAGCTCCGGTTCCCAACGATCAAGGCGAGTTACATGATCCCCCATGTTGTGC
AAAAAAGCGGTTAGCTCCTTCGGTCCTCCGATCGTTGTCAGAAGTAAGTTGGCCGCAGTGTTATCACTCA
TGGTTATGGCAGCACTGCATAATTCTCTTACTGTCATGCCATCCGTAAGATGCTTTTCTGTGACTGGTGA
GTACTCAACCAAGTCATTCTGAGAATAGTGTATGCGGCGACCGAGTTGCTCTTGCCCGGCGTCAACACGG
GATAATACCGCGCCACATAGCAGAACTTTAAAAGTGCTCATCATTGGAAAACGTTCTTCGGGGCGAAAAC
TCTCAAGGATCTTACCGCTGTTGAGATCCAGTTCGATGTAACCCACTCGTGCACCCAACTGATCTTCAGC
ATCTTTTACTTTCACCAGCGTTTCTGGGTGAGCAAAAACAGGAAGGCAAAATGCCGCAAAAAAGGGAATA
AGGGCGACACGGAAATGTTGAATACTCATACTCTTCCTTTTTCAATATTATTGAAGCATTTATCAGGGTT
ATTGTCTCATGAGCGGATACATATTTGAATGTATTTAGAAAAATAAACAAATAGGGGTTCCGCGCACATT
TCCCCGAAAAGTGCCACCTGACGTCTAAGAAACCATTATTATCATGACATTAACCTATAAAAATAGGCGT
ATCACGAGGCCCTTTCGTCTTCAAGAATTAGCTTGGCCATTGCATACGTTGTATCCATATCATAATATGT
ACATTTATATTGGCTCATGTCCAACATTACCGCCATGTTGACATTGATTATTGACTAGTTATTAATAGTA
ATCAATTACGGGGTCATTAGTTCATAGCCCATATATGGAGT
Features (pLannotate 1.2.2; 21 found; start..end, strand, type, name):
    309..512     +  promoter       CMV promoter: human cytomegalovirus (CMV) immediate early promoter
    513..688     +  LTR            5' LTR (truncated): truncated long terminal repeat from Moloney murine sarcoma virus
    810..1084    +  misc_feature   MESV Ψ (fragment): packaging signal of murine embryonic stem cell virus
   1151..1567    +  CDS            gag (truncated): truncated Moloney murine leukemia virus (MMLV) gag gene lacking the start codon
   1642..1945    +  enhancer       CMV enhancer: human cytomegalovirus immediate early enhancer
   1946..2149    +  promoter       CMV promoter: human cytomegalovirus (CMV) immediate early promoter
   2194..2910    +  CDS            AcGFP1: AcGFP1 is a basic (constitutively fluorescent) green fluorescent protein, derived from Aequorea coerulescens.
   2941..5523    +  CDS            PMS2: PMS2_HUMAN - Also known as PMSL2 From Homo sapiens (Human).
   5526..5553    +  misc_feature   MCS (fragment): multiple cloning site
   5586..6085    +  promoter       PGK promoter: mouse phosphoglycerate kinase 1 promoter
   6106..6705    +  CDS            PuroR: puromycin N-acetyltransferase; pac from Streptomyces alboniger; confers resistance to puromycin
   6776..6848    +  CDS            env (fragment): murine leukemia virus gPr80 envelope polyprotein precursor; env; proteolytically cleaved into gp70SU and p15TM subunits
   6890..7322    +  LTR            3' LTR (ΔU3): self-inactivating 3' long terminal repeat (LTR) from Moloney murine leukemia virus
   7391..7431    +  CDS            rop (fragment): Rop protein, which maintains plasmids at low copy number; rop
   7533..7571    +  misc_feature   bom (fragment): basis of mobility region from pBR322
   7588..7917    +  promoter       SV40 promoter: SV40 enhancer and early promoter
   7923..8024    +  misc_feature   bom (fragment): basis of mobility region from pBR322
   8210..8798    -  rep_origin     ori: high-copy-number ColE1/pMB1/pBR322/pUC origin of replication
   8969..9829    -  CDS            AmpR: β-lactamase; bla; confers resistance to ampicillin, carbenicillin, and related antibiotics
   9830..9934    -  promoter       AmpR promoter: bla
  10120..308     +  enhancer       CMV enhancer (across the origin): human cytomegalovirus immediate early enhancer
