[The description below was written by a language model from this plasmid's Addgene catalogue record and pLannotate feature annotations shown in this document.]
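Description:
AcGFP-PMS2 is a self-inactivating gammaretroviral expression plasmid of about 10.2 kb, built on the pRetroQ-C1 backbone and designed to deliver a fluorescently tagged human mismatch repair protein into mammalian cells. In bacteria it is maintained through a high-copy ColE1/pUC-type origin and selected with ampicillin via the β-lactamase gene. Small annotated fragments of rop, bom and an SV40 promoter lie in the plasmid backbone outside the viral unit and appear to be remnants of the vector's construction.

The viral genome is transcribed in packaging cells from a hybrid 5′ end in which a CMV enhancer/promoter is fused to a truncated LTR, followed by a Ψ packaging signal and a truncated gag segment lacking its start codon, which together support efficient encapsidation of the RNA. The 3′ LTR carries a U3 deletion, so that after reverse transcription and integration both LTRs are transcriptionally inactive and expression depends on internal promoters. The first of these is a CMV enhancer/promoter driving an open reading frame in which AcGFP1, a constitutively green fluorescent protein from Aequorea coerulescens, is fused to the N terminus of human PMS2, the MutLα partner of MLH1 in DNA mismatch repair. Downstream, a mouse PGK promoter drives puromycin N-acetyltransferase, allowing selection of transduced cells with puromycin.

The construct is suited to generating stable cell populations expressing AcGFP-PMS2, for example to follow the protein's localisation or abundance by fluorescence. The associated publication concerns regulation of mismatch repair by D-type cyclins. The cloning method is not recorded.
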