Addgene plasmid #215124: AcGFP-PMS2
Purpose: Expresses AcGFP-PMS2 in mammalian cells from a retroviral vector.
Depositing lab: Michele Pagano. Depositing organization: NYU Grossman School of Medicine. Publication: CDK-independent role of D-type cyclins in regulating DNA mismatch repair. Rona G, Miwatani-Minter B, Zhang Q, Goldberg HV, Kerzhnerman MA, Howard JB, Simoneschi D, Lane E, Hobbs JW, Sassani E, Wang AA, Keegan S, Laverty DJ, Piett CG, Pongor LS, Xu ML, Andrade J, Thomas A, Sicinski P, Askenazi M, Ueberheide B, Fenyo D, Nagel ZD, Pagano M. Mol Cell. 2024 Feb 29:S1097-2765(24)00129-1. doi: 10.1016/j.molcel.2024.02.010. PubMed 38458201.
Backbone
  Vector backbone: pRetroQ-C1
  Backbone manufacturer: Takara Bio
  Vector type: Mammalian Expression, Retroviral
  Selectable markers: Puromycin
Growth in bacteria
  Bacterial resistance: Ampicillin, 100 μg/mL
  Growth temperature: 37°C
  Growth strain: NEB Stable
  Copy number: High Copy
Gene/Insert
  Gene/Insert name: PMS2
  Species: H. sapiens (human)
  Entrez Gene: PMS2 (a.k.a. HNPCC4, LYNCH4, MLH4, MMRCS4, PMS-2, PMS2CL, PMSL2)
  Promoter: CMV
  Tag / fusion protein: AcGFP (N terminal on insert)
  Cloning method: Unknown
  Sequencing primers: 5′ AcGFP_FWR; 3′ PGK_REV
Terms and licenses: Academic/Nonprofit Terms; Industry Terms: Not Available to Industry
How to cite: AcGFP-PMS2 was a gift from Michele Pagano (Addgene plasmid # 215124 ; http://n2t.net/addgene:215124 ; RRID:Addgene_215124)
